Addgene plasmid #115444: pLX317-MBNL2
Purpose: Constitutive lentiviral expression
Depositing lab: William Hahn. Depositing organization: Dana-Farber Cancer Institute. Publication: An alternative splicing switch in FLNB promotes the mesenchymal cell state in human breast cancer. Li J, Choi PS, Chaffer CL, Labella K, Hwang JH, Giacomelli AO, Kim JW, Ilic N, Doench JG, Ly SH, Dai C, Hagel K, Hong AL, Gjoerup O, Goel S, Ge JY, Root DE, Zhao JJ, Brooks AN, Weinberg RA, Hahn WC. Elife. 2018 Jul 30;7. pii: 37184. doi: 10.7554/eLife.37184. 37184 PubMed 30059005.
Backbone
  Vector backbone: pLX317
  Backbone manufacturer: Broad Institute - Genetic Perturbation Platform
  Vector type: Mammalian Expression, Lentiviral
  Selectable markers: Puromycin
Growth in bacteria
  Bacterial resistance: Ampicillin, 100 μg/mL
  Growth temperature: 37°C
  Growth strain: NEB Stable
  Copy number: High Copy
Gene/Insert
  Gene/Insert name: MBNL2 (alt name: NM_144778.3)
  Species: H. sapiens (human)
  Entrez Gene: MBNL2 (a.k.a. MBLL, MBLL39, PRO2032)
  Promoter: EF1a
  Tag / fusion protein: V5 (C terminal on insert)
  Cloning method: Gateway Cloning
  Sequencing primers: 5′ EF1a-F; 3′ WPRE-R
Terms and licenses: Academic/Nonprofit Terms; Industry Terms: Not Available to Industry
How to cite: pLX317-MBNL2 was a gift from William Hahn (Addgene plasmid # 115444 ; http://n2t.net/addgene:115444 ; RRID:Addgene_115444)
