[The description below was written by a language model from this plasmid's Addgene catalogue record and pLannotate feature annotations shown in this document.]
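Description:
pLX317-MBNL2 is a third-generation-style, self-inactivating HIV-1 lentiviral vector for constitutive expression of human MBNL2 (muscleblind-like splicing regulator 2) in mammalian cells, built on the pLX317 backbone from the Broad Institute Genetic Perturbation Platform. In bacteria it is maintained through a high-copy ColE1/pUC origin and selected with ampicillin via the β-lactamase gene. An f1 origin and remnants of a lac/T7/T3 cloning region are also present in the backbone. The viral genome is transcribed in packaging cells from a chimeric RSV promoter fused to a truncated 5' LTR. It carries the Ψ packaging signal with a partial gag sequence, the Rev response element for Rev-dependent nuclear export, a cPPT/CTS to aid nuclear import, and a ΔU3 3' LTR that inactivates LTR promoter activity after integration, followed by an SV40 polyadenylation signal.

Within the provirus there are two expression units. An SV40 early promoter drives the puromycin N-acetyltransferase gene, allowing selection of transduced cells. Downstream of the cPPT, the EF-1α promoter drives the MBNL2 open reading frame. The ORF was introduced by Gateway recombination and is therefore flanked by attB1 and attB2 sites, with the attB2 site read through into an in-frame C-terminal V5 epitope tag for detection. A WPRE after the cassette enhances transcript stability and expression. The annotation software matched the coding sequence to the rat Mbnl2 protein entry, but the catalogue record specifies the human gene, which likely reflects high conservation between the orthologues. The associated work concerns alternative splicing regulation in breast cancer cell states, consistent with use of this construct for stable MBNL2 overexpression.
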