Features (pLannotate 1.2.2; 34 found; start..end, strand, type, name):
      1..1179    +  promoter       EF-1α promoter: strong constitutive promoter for human elongation factor EF-1α
   1200..1217    +  protein_bind   attB1 (fragment): mutant version of attB; core recombination site for the Gateway® BP reaction BP Clonase™
   1226..2326    +  CDS            Mbnl2: MBNL2_RAT - Experimental evidence at protein level: Swiss-Prot protein existence level 1. Mediates pre-mRNA alternative splicing regulation. Acts either as activator or repressor of splicing on specific pre-mRNA targets. Inhibits cardiac troponin-T (TNNT2) pre-mRNA exon inclusion but induces insulin receptor (IR) pre-mRNA exon inclusion in muscle. Antagonizes the alternative splicing activity pattern of CELF proteins. RNA-binding protein that binds to 5'ACACCC-3' core sequence, termed zipcode, within the 3'UTR of ITGA3. Binds to CUG triplet repeat expansion in myotonic dystrophy muscle cells b
   2334..2351    -  protein_bind   attB2 (fragment): mutant version of attB; core recombination site for the Gateway® BP reaction BP Clonase™
   2360..2401    +  CDS            V5 tag: epitope tag from simian virus 5
   2417..2470    +  promoter       U6 promoter (fragment): RNA polymerase III promoter for human U6 snRNA
   2512..3100    +  misc_feature   WPRE: woodchuck hepatitis virus posttranscriptional regulatory element
   3151..3170    +  misc_feature   cPPT/CTS (fragment): central polypurine tract and central termination sequence of HIV-1
   3172..3405    +  LTR            3' LTR (ΔU3): self-inactivating 3' long terminal repeat (LTR) from HIV-1
   3483..3604    +  polyA_signal   SV40 poly(A) signal: SV40 polyadenylation signal
   3644..3779    +  rep_origin     SV40 ori: SV40 origin of replication
   3800..3818    -  promoter       T7 promoter: promoter for bacteriophage T7 RNA polymerase
   3826..3981    +  CDS            lacZα (fragment): LacZα fragment of β-galactosidase; lacZ fragment
   3986..4414    +  rep_origin     f1 ori (sequence partly withheld): f1 bacteriophage origin of replication; arrow indicates direction of (+) strand synthesis
   4467..4571    +  promoter       AmpR promoter: bla
   4572..5432    +  CDS            AmpR: β-lactamase; bla; confers resistance to ampicillin, carbenicillin, and related antibiotics
   5603..6191    +  rep_origin     ori: high-copy-number ColE1/pMB1/pBR322/pUC origin of replication
   6374..6466    +  CDS            lacI (fragment): lac repressor; lacI; The lac repressor binds to the lac operator to inhibit transcription in E. coli. This inhibition can be relieved by adding lactose or isopropyl-β-D-thiogalactopyranoside (IPTG).
   6479..6500    +  protein_bind   CAP binding site: CAP binding activates transcription in the presence of cAMP. E. coli catabolite activator protein
   6515..6545    +  promoter       lac promoter: promoter for the E. coli lac operon
   6553..6569    +  protein_bind   lac operator: The lac repressor binds to the lac operator to inhibit transcription in E. coli. This inhibition can be relieved by adding lactose or isopropyl-β-D-thiogalactopyranoside (IPTG). lac repressor encoded by lacI
   6614..6632    +  promoter       T3 promoter: promoter for bacteriophage T3 RNA polymerase
   6660..6886    +  promoter       RSV promoter: Rous sarcoma virus enhancer/promoter
   6887..7067    +  LTR            5' LTR (truncated): truncated 5' long terminal repeat (LTR) from HIV-1
   7114..7239    +  misc_feature   HIV-1 Ψ: packaging signal of human immunodeficiency virus type 1
   7223..7586    +  CDS            HIV-1 gag (fragment): gag protein from human immunodeficiency virus 1; gag
   7732..7965    +  misc_feature   RRE: The Rev response element (RRE) of HIV-1 allows for Rev-dependent mRNA export from the nucleus to the cytoplasm.
   8342..8368    +  CDS            Rev (fragment): human immunodeficiency virus 1 (HIV-1) Rev protein; rev; enhances nuclear export of unspliced and incompletely spliced viral mRNAs
   8375..8398    +  promoter       SV40 promoter (fragment): SV40 early promoter
   8399..8470    +  promoter       SV40 promoter (fragment): SV40 enhancer and early promoter
   8494..8629    +  rep_origin     SV40 ori: SV40 origin of replication
   8675..9271    +  CDS            PuroR (fragment): puromycin N-acetyltransferase; pac from Streptomyces; confers resistance to puromycin
   9320..9437    +  misc_feature   cPPT/CTS: central polypurine tract and central termination sequence of HIV-1
   9502..9568    +  CDS            small t antigen (fragment): SV40 (simian virus 40) small t antigen
>Addgene plasmid #115444 | pLX317-MBNL2 | addgene full sequence | sequence record 222220 | Addgene NGS Result
GGCTCCGGTGCCCGTCAGTGGGCAGAGCGCACATCGCCCACAGTCCCCGAGAAGTTGGGGGGAGGGGTCG
GCAATTGAACCGGTGCCTAGAGAAGGTGGCGCGGGGTAAACTGGGAAAGTGATGTCGTGTACTGGCTCCG
CCTTTTTCCCGAGGGTGGGGGAGAACCGTATATAAGTGCAGTAGTCGCCGTGAACGTTCTTTTTCGCAAC
GGGTTTGCCGCCAGAACACAGGTAAGTGCCGTGTGTGGTTCCCGCGGGCCTGGCCTCTTTACGGGTTATG
GCCCTTGCGTGCCTTGAATTACTTCCACCTGGCTGCAGTACGTGATTCTTGATCCCGAGCTTCGGGTTGG
AAGTGGGTGGGAGAGTTCGAGGCCTTGCGCTTAAGGAGCCCCTTCGCCTCGTGCTTGAGTTGAGGCCTGG
CCTGGGCGCTGGGGCCGCCGCGTGCGAATCTGGTGGCACCTTCGCGCCTGTCTCGCTGCTTTCGATAAGT
CTCTAGCCATTTAAAATTTTTGATGACCTGCTGCGACGCTTTTTTTCTGGCAAGATAGTCTTGTAAATGC
GGGCCAAGATCTGCACACTGGTATTTCGGTTTTTGGGGCCGCGGGCGGCGACGGGGCCCGTGCGTCCCAG
CGCACATGTTCGGCGAGGCGGGGCCTGCGAGCGCGGCCACCGAGAATCGGACGGGGGTAGTCTCAAGCTG
GCCGGCCTGCTCTGGTGCCTGGCCTCGCGCCGCCGTGTATCGCCCCGCCCTGGGCGGCAAGGCTGGCCCG
GTCGGCACCAGTTGCGTGAGCGGAAAGATGGCCGCTTCCCGGCCCTGCTGCAGGGAGCTCAAAATGGAGG
ACGCGGCGCTCGGGAGAGCGGGCGGGTGAGTCACCCACACAAAGGAAAAGGGCCTTTCCGTCCTCAGCCG
TCGCTTCATGTGACTCCACGGAGTACCGGGCGCCGTCCAGGCACCTCGATTAGTTCTCGAGCTTTTGGAG
TACGTCGTCTTTAGGTTGGGGGGAGGGGTTTTATGCGATGGAGTTTCCCCACACTGAGTGGGTGGAGACT
GAAGTTAGGCCAGCTTGGCACTTGATGTAATTCTCCTTGGAATTTGCCCTTTTTGAGTTTGGATCTTGGT
TCATTCTCAAGCCTCAGACAGTGGTTCAAAGTTTTTTTCTTCCATTTCAGGTGTCGTGAGGCTAGCATCG
ATTGATCAACAAGTTTGTACAAAAAAGTTGGCACCATGGCTTTGAACGTTGCCCCAGTCAGAGATACAAA
ATGGCTGACATTAGAAGTCTGCAGACAGTTTCAAAGAGGAACATGCTCACGCTCTGATGAAGAATGCAAA
TTTGCTCATCCCCCCAAAAGTTGTCAGGTTGAAAATGGAAGAGTAATTGCCTGCTTTGATTCCCTAAAGG
GCCGTTGTTCGAGAGAGAACTGCAAGTATCTTCACCCTCCGACACACTTAAAAACTCAACTAGAAATTAA
TGGAAGGAACAATTTGATTCAGCAAAAAACTGCAGCAGCAATGCTTGCCCAGCAGATGCAATTTATGTTT
CCAGGAACACCACTTCATCCAGTGCCCACTTTCCCTGTAGGTCCCGCGATAGGGACAAATACGGCTATTA
GCTTTGCTCCTTACCTAGCACCTGTAACCCCTGGAGTTGGGTTGGTCCCAACGGAAATTCTGCCCACCAC
GCCTGTTATTGTTCCCGGAAGTCCACCGGTCACTGTCCCGGGCTCAACTGCAACTCAGAAACTTCTCAGG
ACTGACAAACTGGAGGTATGCAGGGAGTTCCAGCGAGGAAACTGTGCCCGGGGAGAGACCGACTGCCGCT
TTGCACACCCCGCAGACAGCACCATGATCGACACAAGTGACAACACCGTAACCGTTTGTATGGATTACAT
AAAGGGGCGTTGCATGAGGGAGAAATGCAAATATTTTCACCCTCCTGCACACTTGCAGGCCAAAATCAAA
GCTGCGCAGCACCAAGCCAACCAAGCTGCGGTGGCCGCCCAGGCAGCCGCGGCCGCGGCCACAGTCATGG
CCTTTCCCCCTGGTGCTCTTCATCCTTTACCAAAGAGACAAGCACTTGAAAAAAGCAATGGTACCAGCGC
GGTCTTTAACCCCAGCGTCTTGCACTACCAGCAGGCTCTCACCAGCGCACAGTTGCAGCAACACGCCGCG
TTCATTCCAACAGGGTCAGTTTTGTGCATGACACCCGCTACCAGTATTGTACCCATGATGCACAGCGCTA
CGTCCGCCACTGTCTCTGCAGCAACAACTCCTGCAACAAGTGTCCCCTTCGCAGCAACAGCCACAGCCAA
TCAGATAATTCTGAAATTGCCAACTTTCTTGTACAAAGTGGTTGATATCGGTAAGCCTATCCCTAACCCT
CTCCTCGGTCTCGATTCTACGTAGTAATGAACTAGTCCGTAACTTGAAAGTATTTCGATTTCTTGGCTTT
ATATATCTTGTGGAAAGGACGAAACCTATTACAGCCGGGGGGAGCCACGCGTTAAGTCGACAATCAACCT
CTGGATTACAAAATTTGTGAAAGATTGACTGGTATTCTTAACTATGTTGCTCCTTTTACGCTATGTGGAT
ACGCTGCTTTAATGCCTTTGTATCATGCTATTGCTTCCCGTATGGCTTTCATTTTCTCCTCCTTGTATAA
ATCCTGGTTGCTGTCTCTTTATGAGGAGTTGTGGCCCGTTGTCAGGCAACGTGGCGTGGTGTGCACTGTG
TTTGCTGACGCAACCCCCACTGGTTGGGGCATTGCCACCACCTGTCAGCTCCTTTCCGGGACTTTCGCTT
TCCCCCTCCCTATTGCCACGGCGGAACTCATCGCCGCCTGCCTTGCCCGCTGCTGGACAGGGGCTCGGCT
GTTGGGCACTGACAATTCCGTGGTGTTGTCGGGGAAATCATCGTCCTTTCCTTGGCTGCTCGCCTGTGTT
GCCACCTGGATTCTGCGCGGGACGTCCTTCTGCTACGTCCCTTCGGCCCTCAATCCAGCGGACCTTCCTT
CCCGCGGCCTGCTGCCGGCTCTGCGGCCTCTTCCGCGTCTTCGCCTTCGCCCTCAGACGAGTCGGATCTC
CCTTTGGGCCGCCTCCCCGCGTCGACTTTAAGACCAATGACTTACAAGGCAGCTGTAGATCTTAGCCACT
TTTTAAAAGAAAAGGGGGGACTGGAAGGGCTAATTCACTCCCAACGAAGACAAGATCTGCTTTTTGCTTG
TACTGGGTCTCTCTGGTTAGACCAGATCTGAGCCTGGGAGCTCTCTGGCTAACTAGGGAACCCACTGCTT
AAGCCTCAATAAAGCTTGCCTTGAGTGCTTCAAGTAGTGTGTGCCCGTCTGTTGTGTGACTCTGGTAACT
AGAGATCCCTCAGACCCTTTTAGTCAGTGTGGAAAATCTCTAGCAGTACGTATAGTAGTTCATGTCATCT
TATTATTCAGTATTTATAACTTGCAAAGAAATGAATATCAGAGAGTGAGAGGAACTTGTTTATTGCAGCT
TATAATGGTTACAAATAAAGCAATAGCATCACAAATTTCACAAATAAAGCATTTTTTTCACTGCATTCTA
GTTGTGGTTTGTCCAAACTCATCAATGTATCTTATCATGTCTGGCTCTAGCTATCCCGCCCCTAACTCCG
CCCATCCCGCCCCTAACTCCGCCCAGTTCCGCCCATTCTCCGCCCCATGGCTGACTAATTTTTTTTATTT
ATGCAGAGGCCGAGGCCGCCTCGGCCTCTGAGCTATTCCAGAAGTAGTGAGGAGGCTTTTTTGGAGGCCT
AGGGACGTACCCAATTCGCCCTATAGTGAGTCGTATTACGCGCGCTCACTGGCCGTCGTTTTACAACGTC
GTGACTGGGAAAACCCTGGCGTTACCCAACTTAATCGCCTTGCAGCACATCCCCCTTTCGCCAGCTGGCG
TAATAGCGAAGAGGCCCGCACCGATCGCCCTTCCCAACAGTTGCGCAGCCTGAATGGCGAATGGG
[124 nt withheld, positions 3986-4109]
C
[91 nt withheld, positions 4111-4201]
A
[49 nt withheld, positions 4203-4251]
CCTTTGACGTTGGAGTCCACGTTCTTT
[37 nt withheld, positions 4279-4315]
ACCCTATCTCGGTCTATTCTTTTGATTTATAAGGGATTTTGCCGATTTCGGCCTATTGGTTAAAAAATGA
GCTGATTTAACAAAAATTTAACGCGAATTTTAACAAAATATTAACGCTTACAATTTAGGTGGCACTTTTC
GGGGAAATGTGCGCGGAACCCCTATTTGTTTATTTTTCTAAATACATTCAAATATGTATCCGCTCATGAG
ACAATAACCCTGATAAATGCTTCAATAATATTGAAAAAGGAAGAGTATGAGTATTCAACATTTCCGTGTC
GCCCTTATTCCCTTTTTTGCGGCATTTTGCCTTCCTGTTTTTGCTCACCCAGAAACGCTGGTGAAAGTAA
AAGATGCTGAAGATCAGTTGGGTGCACGAGTGGGTTACATCGAACTGGATCTCAACAGCGGTAAGATCCT
TGAGAGTTTTCGCCCCGAAGAACGTTTTCCAATGATGAGCACTTTTAAAGTTCTGCTATGTGGCGCGGTA
TTATCCCGTATTGACGCCGGGCAAGAGCAACTCGGTCGCCGCATACACTATTCTCAGAATGACTTGGTTG
AGTACTCACCAGTCACAGAAAAGCATCTTACGGATGGCATGACAGTAAGAGAATTATGCAGTGCTGCCAT
AACCATGAGTGATAACACTGCGGCCAACTTACTTCTGACAACGATCGGAGGACCGAAGGAGCTAACCGCT
TTTTTGCACAACATGGGGGATCATGTAACTCGCCTTGATCGTTGGGAACCGGAGCTGAATGAAGCCATAC
CAAACGACGAGCGTGACACCACGATGCCTGTAGCAATGGCAACAACGTTGCGCAAACTATTAACTGGCGA
ACTACTTACTCTAGCTTCCCGGCAACAATTAATAGACTGGATGGAGGCGGATAAAGTTGCAGGACCACTT
CTGCGCTCGGCCCTTCCGGCTGGCTGGTTTATTGCTGATAAATCTGGAGCCGGTGAGCGTGGGTCTCGCG
GTATCATTGCAGCACTGGGGCCAGATGGTAAGCCCTCCCGTATCGTAGTTATCTACACGACGGGGAGTCA
GGCAACTATGGATGAACGAAATAGACAGATCGCTGAGATAGGTGCCTCACTGATTAAGCATTGGTAACTG
TCAGACCAAGTTTACTCATATATACTTTAGATTGATTTAAAACTTCATTTTTAATTTAAAAGGATCTAGG
TGAAGATCCTTTTTGATAATCTCATGACCAAAATCCCTTAACGTGAGTTTTCGTTCCACTGAGCGTCAGA
CCCCGTAGAAAAGATCAAAGGATCTTCTTGAGATCCTTTTTTTCTGCGCGTAATCTGCTGCTTGCAAACA
AAAAAACCACCGCTACCAGCGGTGGTTTGTTTGCCGGATCAAGAGCTACCAACTCTTTTTCCGAAGGTAA
CTGGCTTCAGCAGAGCGCAGATACCAAATACTGTTCTTCTAGTGTAGCCGTAGTTAGGCCACCACTTCAA
GAACTCTGTAGCACCGCCTACATACCTCGCTCTGCTAATCCTGTTACCAGTGGCTGCTGCCAGTGGCGAT
AAGTCGTGTCTTACCGGGTTGGACTCAAGACGATAGTTACCGGATAAGGCGCAGCGGTCGGGCTGAACGG
GGGGTTCGTGCACACAGCCCAGCTTGGAGCGAACGACCTACACCGAACTGAGATACCTACAGCGTGAGCT
ATGAGAAAGCGCCACGCTTCCCGAAGGGAGAAAGGCGGACAGGTATCCGGTAAGCGGCAGGGTCGGAACA
GGAGAGCGCACGAGGGAGCTTCCAGGGGGAAACGCCTGGTATCTTTATAGTCCTGTCGGGTTTCGCCACC
TCTGACTTGAGCGTCGATTTTTGTGATGCTCGTCAGGGGGGCGGAGCCTATGGAAAAACGCCAGCAACGC
GGCCTTTTTACGGTTCCTGGCCTTTTGCTGGCCTTTTGCTCACATGTTCTTTCCTGCGTTATCCCCTGAT
TCTGTGGATAACCGTATTACCGCCTTTGAGTGAGCTGATACCGCTCGCCGCAGCCGAACGACCGAGCGCA
GCGAGTCAGTGAGCGAGGAAGCGGAAGAGCGCCCAATACGCAAACCGCCTCTCCCCGCGCGTTGGCCGAT
TCATTAATGCAGCTGGCACGACAGGTTTCCCGACTGGAAAGCGGGCAGTGAGCGCAACGCAATTAATGTG
AGTTAGCTCACTCATTAGGCACCCCAGGCTTTACACTTTATGCTTCCGGCTCGTATGTTGTGTGGAATTG
TGAGCGGATAACAATTTCACACAGGAAACAGCTATGACCATGATTACGCCAAGCGCGCAATTAACCCTCA
CTAAAGGGAACAAAAGCTGGAGCTGCAAGCTTAATGTAGTCTTATGCAATACTCTTGTAGTCTTGCAACA
TGGTAACGATGAGTTAGCAACATGCCTTACAAGGAGAGAAAAAGCACCGTGCATGCCGATTGGTGGAAGT
AAGGTGGTACGATCGTGCCTTATTAGGAAGGCAACAGACGGGTCTGACATGGATTGGACGAACCACTGAA
TTGCCGCATTGCAGAGATATTGTATTTAAGTGCCTAGCTCGATACATAAACGGGTCTCTCTGGTTAGACC
AGATCTGAGCCTGGGAGCTCTCTGGCTAACTAGGGAACCCACTGCTTAAGCCTCAATAAAGCTTGCCTTG
AGTGCTTCAAGTAGTGTGTGCCCGTCTGTTGTGTGACTCTGGTAACTAGAGATCCCTCAGACCCTTTTAG
TCAGTGTGGAAAATCTCTAGCAGTGGCGCCCGAACAGGGACTTGAAAGCGAAAGGGAAACCAGAGGAGCT
CTCTCGACGCAGGACTCGGCTTGCTGAAGCGCGCACGGCAAGAGGCGAGGGGCGGCGACTGGTGAGTACG
CCAAAAATTTTGACTAGCGGAGGCTAGAAGGAGAGAGATGGGTGCGAGAGCGTCAGTATTAAGCGGGGGA
GAATTAGATCGCGATGGGAAAAAATTCGGTTAAGGCCAGGGGGAAAGAAAAAATATAAATTAAAACATAT
AGTATGGGCAAGCAGGGAGCTAGAACGATTCGCAGTTAATCCTGGCCTGTTAGAAACATCAGAAGGCTGT
AGACAAATACTGGGACAGCTACAACCATCCCTTCAGACAGGATCAGAAGAACTTAGATCATTATATAATA
CAGTAGCAACCCTCTATTGTGTGCATCAAAGGATAGAGATAAAAGACACCAAGGAAGCTTTAGACAAGAT
AGAGGAAGAGCAAAACAAAAGTAAGACCACCGCACAGCAAGCGGCCGCTGATCTTCAGACCTGGAGGAGG
AGATATGAGGGACAATTGGAGAAGTGAATTATATAAATATAAAGTAGTAAAAATTGAACCATTAGGAGTA
GCACCCACCAAGGCAAAGAGAAGAGTGGTGCAGAGAGAAAAAAGAGCAGTGGGAATAGGAGCTTTGTTCC
TTGGGTTCTTGGGAGCAGCAGGAAGCACTATGGGCGCAGCGTCAATGACGCTGACGGTACAGGCCAGACA
ATTATTGTCTGGTATAGTGCAGCAGCAGAACAATTTGCTGAGGGCTATTGAGGCGCAACAGCATCTGTTG
CAACTCACAGTCTGGGGCATCAAGCAGCTCCAGGCAAGAATCCTGGCTGTGGAAAGATACCTAAAGGATC
AACAGCTCCTGGGGATTTGGGGTTGCTCTGGAAAACTCATTTGCACCACTGCTGTGCCTTGGAATGCTAG
TTGGAGTAATAAATCTCTGGAACAGATTTGGAATCACACGACCTGGATGGAGTGGGACAGAGAAATTAAC
AATTACACAAGCTTAATACACTCCTTAATTGAAGAATCGCAAAACCAGCAAGAAAAGAATGAACAAGAAT
TATTGGAATTAGATAAATGGGCAAGTTTGTGGAATTGGTTTAACATAACAAATTGGCTGTGGTATATAAA
ATTATTCATAATGATAGTAGGAGGCTTGGTAGGTTTAAGAATAGTTTTTGCTGTACTTTCTATAGTGAAT
AGAGTTAGGCAGGGATATTCACCATTATCGTTTCAGACCCACCTCCCAACCCCGAGGGGACCCATGCATT
GCATCTCAATTAGTCAGCAACCAGGTGTGGAAAGTCCCCAGGCTCCCCAGCAGGCAGAAGTATGCAAAGC
ATGCGTCTCAATTAGTCAGCAACCATAGTCCCGCCCCTAACTCCGCCCATCCCGCCCCTAACTCCGCCCA
GTTCCGCCCATTCTCCGCCCCATGGCTGACTAATTTTTTTTATTTATGCAGAGGCCGAGGCCGCCTCGGC
CTCTGAGCTATTCCAGAAGTAGTGAGGAGGCTTTTTTGGAGGCCTAGGCTTTTGCAAAAAGCTTTCTAGA
GGTACCACCGGAGCTTACCATGACCGAGTACAAGCCCACGGTGCGCCTCGCCACCCGCGACGACGTCCCC
AGGGCCGTACGCACCCTCGCCGCCGCGTTCGCCGACTACCCCGCCACGCGCCACACCGTCGATCCGGACC
GCCACATCGAGCGGGTCACCGAGCTGCAAGAACTCTTCCTCACGCGCGTCGGGCTCGACATCGGCAAGGT
GTGGGTCGCGGACGACGGCGCCGCCGTGGCGGTCTGGACCACGCCGGAGAGCGTCGAAGCGGGGGCGGTG
TTCGCCGAGATCGGCCCGCGCATGGCCGAGTTGAGCGGTTCCCGGCTGGCCGCGCAGCAACAGATGGAAG
GCCTCCTGGCGCCGCACCGGCCCAAGGAGCCCGCGTGGTTCCTGGCCACCGTCGGCGTCTCGCCCGACCA
CCAGGGCAAGGGTCTGGGCAGCGCCGTCGTGCTCCCCGGAGTGGAGGCGGCCGAGCGCGCCGGGGTGCCC
GCCTTCCTGGAGACCTCCGCGCCCCGCAACCTCCCCTTCTACGAGCGGCTCGGCTTCACCGTCACCGCCG
ACGTCGAGGTGCCCGAAGGACCGCGCACCTGGTGCATGACCCGCAAGCCCGGTGCCAGTTAACGAATTCT
AGATCTTGAGACAAATGGCAGTATTCATCCACAATTTTAAAAGAAAAGGGGGGATTGGGGGGTACAGTGC
AGGGGAAAGAATAGTAGACATAATAGCAACAGACATACAAACTAAAGAATTACAAAAACAAATTACAAAA
ATTCAAAATTTTCGGGTTTATTACAGGGACAGCAGAGATCCACTTTGGCGCCGGCTCGAGGCCTGCAGGT
GCAAAGATGGATAAAGTTTTAAACAGAGAGGAATCTTTGCAGCTAATGGACCTTCTAGGTCTTGAAAGGA
GTGGGAATT
