>Addgene plasmid #115444 | pLX317-MBNL2 | depositor partial sequence | sequence record 217522 | EF1a-F sequence
TGTCGTGAGGCTAGCATCGATTGATCAACAAGTTTGTACAAAAAAGTTGGCACCATGGCTTTGAACGTTG
CCCCAGTCAGAGATACAAAATGGCTGACATTAGAAGTCTGCAGACAGTTTCAAAGAGGAACATGCTCACG
CTCTGATGAAGAATGCAAATTTGCTCATCCCCCCAAAAGTTGTCAGGTTGAAAATGGAAGAGTAATTGCC
TGCTTTGATTCCCTAAAGGGCCGTTGTTCGAGAGAGAACTGCAAGTATCTTCACCCTCCGACACACTTAA
AAACTCAACTAGAAATTAATGGAAGGAACAATTTGATTCAGCAAAAAACTGCAGCAGCAATGCTTGCCCA
GCAGATGCAATTTATGTTTCCAGGAACACCACTTCATCCAGTGCCCACTTTCCCTGTAGGTCCCGCGATA
GGGACAAATACGGCTATTAGCTTTGCTCCTTACCTAGCACCTGTAACCCCTGGAGTTGGGTTGGTCCCAA
CGGAAATTCTGCCCACCACGCCTGTTATTGTTCCCGGAAGTCCACCGGTCACTGTCCCGGGCTCAACTGC
AACTCAGAAACTTCTCAGGACTGACAAACTGGAGGTATGCAGGGAGTTCCAGCGAGGAAACTGTGCCCGG
GGAGAGACCGACTGCCGCTTTGCACACCCCGCAGACAGCACCATGATCGACACAAGTGACAACACCGTAA
CCGTTTGTATGGATTACATAAA
