>Addgene plasmid #115444 | pLX317-MBNL2 | depositor partial sequence | sequence record 217523 | WPRE-R sequence
CATCTTTCCAAATTTTGTAATCCAGAGGTTGATTGTCGACTTAACGCGTGGCTCCCCCCGGCTGTAATAG
GTTTCGTCCTTTCCACAAGATATATAAAGCCAAGAAATCGAAATACTTTCAAGTTACGGACTAGTTCATT
ACTACGTAGAATCGAGACCGAGGAGAGGGTTAGGGATAGGCTTACCGATATCAACCACTTTGTACAAGAA
AGTTGGCAATTTCAGAATTATCTGATTGGCTGTGGCTGTTGCTGCGAAGGGGACACTTGTTGCAGGAGTT
GTTGCTGCAGAGACAGTGGCGGACGTAGCGCTGTGCATCATGGGTACAATACTGGTAGCGGGTGTCATGC
ACAAAACTGACCCTGTTGGAATGAACGCGGCGTGTTGCTGCAACTGTGCGCTGGTGAGAGCCTGCTGGTA
GTGCAAGACGCTGGGGTTAAAGACCGCGCTGGTACCATTGCTTTTTTCAAGTGCTTGTCTCTTTGGTAAA
GGATGAAGAGCACCAGGGGGAAAGGCCATGACTGTGGCCGCGGCCGCGGCTGCCTGGGCGGCCACCGCAG
CTTGGTTGGCTTGGTGCTGCGCAGCTTTGATTTTGGCCTGCAAGTGTGCAGGAGGGTGAAAATATTTGCA
TTTCTCCCTCATGCAACGCCCCTTTATGTAATCCATACAAACGGTTACGGTGTTGTCACTTGTGTCGATC
ATGGTGCTGTCTGCGGGGTGTGCAAAGCGGCAGTCGGTCTCT
